>Addgene plasmid #12064 | CUC1 pBluescript | depositor partial sequence | sequence record 7209 | Author sequence
GGATCCGGTTTAAATTTGGAAGAAATTTACAAAAGAAAATTTAGTCCGACCCAATTATGACGAATTTTCT
CTCGCCGTATTCTTTTTTTGATCCACTTTTCTAACAAGCTCCGAATGAGAAAATGCCAAAAGAAAAACTG
TGGGTGGGTCCGGAACTTAGCCGTAGACTCGAAAAACGACACCGTAGGGTTCAGGGCGGAGGTCGGCGGA
GATGATTCTCTCATCCACCACACTACTCTCACTCACACATACGTCACTCGACCTCTGTCGCCACCTGTGT
GTAAAAATCTCTTGATACGCGAGTTTTTTTAACTCTCTCTCTTTTCTCTGTATTAATTCTCTCTTGGTTT
TTAAAACAACAATCCATAATTATTGATCCTCAGCGTCATTTATGACCTTCTATTTTAATCTTTCTTTCTC
CCAACAAAATCAGCAGCTGACATTGATCTTTTATTATTGTTTCAATGAATTTTCTTGAATAAACGTGTGT
GTTTTCTCAAAAACAAAAATGAAACTCCTGAGATATTTCTTTCGTCTACTTAATAACATATCGTGTAGGT
TTTTAACCAAAAAAAAATCAAAACACATGACGGGTCGGACCATAAATTAAGTTGTTAATTTTTTTGCATC
AAAAGTTTTTGACCTTTTTAATAGGAAAAAATAATAATAATAGGTAGAGTTATTTGTGAGACCGTAGACT
AGGGGGTGAAAATACAGAAGGAGAGAGGGGAAAAAAATGAAAGATGCATGCAAAATAAAAGAAAAGGATG
GGAATATGATTTGATGTAAAGCCTGTGACAACTCTCCCTTTTAAATATTTTTCAACGCGACGTTACCTTA
TTGCAGACATGACGCGTCTATATCCTATCCGTCCATTTTTTTTCTTCAGATGCTGATGGATGGATGTGAT
TTCTTCTTATGATTTGATGCATCCATGCACCTCTTTCTTTCTTCATATTTGTTTTTTTCTCTCTAATAAG
TTTTGGATTAAATGTACTAATGCGTTTAGAATTATCGTTAAAAGTATCTTGTAAACAGACAAAATCCAAG
TAGTATCCAATAAGCTAAAGGTCTAAAGTGTTTCATAAAGTTAAATTTATCGTCTTTTTCTTTAGGCTGA
CGTAGAATCCCCTGAATTTCACAGTCACGCACGCATTGCATGCTCAAAAGACAAATGTCGTCCAATAATA
TCATATAGATCCTAAACAAGTTTTAGCAAAATTATTACAATCCTATACACACACATATATATTCGTTTTG
TGTGATGTATTGTACACATCAACATCAACTCTATCTGTCACTAGCTACTGTCAAATATCACATCAGTTGC
TTGTAGAACAGGAGAAACACAGATCATTAAAATAAAGGACCTTTTTTATTTTCCTCTTCTTTTCTCTTCC
TTTATCTTTCAACATTTGGGAACTCTAGGGTTTTGTTATTTTTAGAGCTTTCTTCTTGTGCCGACAATGG
ATGTTGATGTGTTTAACGGTTGGGGGAGGCCAAGATTTGAAGATGAATCCCTTATGCCACCTGGGTTTAG
GTTTCATCCAACTGATGAAGAGCTGATCACTTACTATCTCCTCAAGAAGGTTCTTGACTCTAATTTCTCT
TGTGCCGCCATTTCTCAAGTTGATCTCAACAAGTCTGAGCCTTGGGAGCTTCCTGGTAAGCCCACTTAAC
TCAAGTCAACCCACCTTCTGTTTCACAGGATGCACTCAAAAACTTTTACAAAACTTGATAATAAGTCCCA
TCTCTAGATTTTTGCTTAAATCGTCATAAACCCTAGTTTCATCAAGGCCAACTTATTAGACTTTCCTCTG
TTCTTATTGCCATATCCAAATTCTAGGACTTTATTTCTGTGATAATGTGCTAGATGAGTAGATGTTAATG
TAGCATGATATAGGCTTAGTGGAGACACTGTTAGAACTCTTTAATTAAACTTTCATTAGTTTTGAAACTA
AACCAGTCCTTGTTCGGTTCTGAAACAGAGTCTCTACGTAGTTATAAATCTTGCTAACGACTTTGTTATA
AATTATTAATATTTGATCAAGTTTTAAAGAAATCAAACTCTTGTTCAACTTTATATCAACCCTTCACATG
AGTGACCAGTCCTTGTTCGGTTCTAAAACAGAGTCCTCCTTACTCTGTTTGTAACTTTCACTTATACCAT
TTGAGCAGAGAAAGCGAAAATGGGGGAGAAGGAGTGGTACTTCTTCACACTAAGAGACCGTAAATACCCA
ACGGGACTGAGAACGAACAGAGCAACAGAAGCTGGTTACTGGAAAGCCACTGGTAAAGACAGAGAGATCA
AAAGCTCAAAGACAAAATCACTTCTCGGGATGAAGAAAACTCTTGTCTTTTACAAAGGCAGAGCTCCTAA
AGGAGAGAAGAGTTGTTGGGTCATGCATGAGTATCGCCTTGACGGCAAATTCTCTTACCATTACATTTCC
TCCTCCGCTAAGGTAAAGTATTAAATCTCTATATATCAATCCACTTTTCTCATACATATTATAATCAAAA
TATGTTTTCTTTTACACTAGGATGAATGGGTTCTCTGTAAAGTTTGTCTGAAAAGCGGCGTAGTTAGTAG
AGAGACGAACTTGATCTCTTCTTCTTCTTCTTCTGCCGTCACCGGAGAGTTCTCCTCTGCCGGTTCTGCA
ATTGCTCCGATCATCAATACCTTTGCGACGGAGCACGTGTCCTGTTTCTCCAATAACTCTGCTGCTCATA
CCGATGCGAGCTTTCATACATTCCTTCCCGCTCCACCGCCGTCACTGCCCCCACGTCAGCCACGTCACGT
CGGTGATGGCGTGGCGTTTGGTCAGTTTCTGGATTTGGGATCATCGGGACAGATTGATTTCGATGCAGCA
GCAGCAGCGTTCTTTCCGAATCTACCTTCTCTGCCTCCCACGGTTCTTCCTCCTCCTCCGTCATTTGCAA
TGTACGGTGGAGGCTCCCCCGCCGTGAGTGTGTGGCCGTTTACTCTCTGATCGCCATGCGGTCATTAAAC
TATCTTTACTATCTTTTAATCTAAGAGAAAAACTACCTTGGGTTGCTTAATATTAGTGGCTTTGTATTAG
TCTCGAATCATTTCCTCGTAGCATTTTGCTGTTGTACGTGTTTGTAGTAACGTCTTTGTGCATGTTTTTA
AACATGAACCTGCTAAGTACTTATTTGTAGAGGTTTGTCCTTCGGTGATAAGATTTTAAATTTTTAAGTG
ATGCAGAAGCAACATGAAACATTACAATTGTAATATGACAATTTCGAATCGCATGGATAACAAATAGTCA
AAACACTAGTCATATTGCTCACTCTAATGGGCCTTATCATTTAAATGGGCCAGGCCTTATCATTTAAATG
GGCCAGGCCTTATTTAAAGAGTTTTCCAATTGCCACGCGTTTGATGCAGTGTTTAGAGTGGTCATCAAGA
GGTCTTTTTTGTCTCTCATTCAGCTTGCTCGCAACGAAACATATTTTGTTGGAAAAAAAAAACAAAGGAA
ATCGCCATGGAAGACGTTAACCAGTTGTTCGATGCTGCTTTCGAGTTCGCACACTATCCCGGTAAGCTAA
GCTTCGCATTCATACCAATTTTTCGTACCTAATTTTGCGATTGTTTCAATTCCGTCGTGATTGAAATCCG
ATTACCGTTTTCGATCTCAGGCGCTCAAAACGAAACTTCCGTTAAGGAATTC
