>Addgene plasmid #12064 | CUC1 pBluescript | addgene partial sequence | sequence record 95069 | M13pUC-Fwd 5'-CCCAGTCACGACGTTGTAAAACG-3'
ACTCACTATAGGGCGAATTGGGTACCGGGCCCCCCCTCGAGGTCGACGGTATCGATAAGCTTGATATCGA
ATTCCTTAACGGAAGTTTCGTTTTGAGCGCCTGAGATCGAAAACGGTAATCGGATTTCAATCACGACGGA
ATTGAAACAATCGCAAAATTAGGTACGAAAAATTGGTATGAATGCGAAGCTTAGCTTACCGGGATAGTGT
GCGAACTCGAAAGCAGCATCGAACAACTGGTTAACGTCTTCCATGGCGATTTCCTTTGTTTTTTTTTTCC
AACAAAATATGTTTCGTTGCGAGCAAGCTGAATGAGAGACAAAAAAGACCTCTTGATGACCACTCTAAAC
ACTGCATCAAACGCGTGGCAATTGGAAAACTCTTTAAATAAGGCCTGGCCCATTTAAATGATAAGGCCTG
GCCCATTTAAATGATAAGGCCCATTAGAGTGAGCAATATGACTAGTGTTTTGACTATTTGTTATCCATGC
GATTCGAAATTGTCATATTACAATTGTAATGTTTCATGTTGCTTCTGCATCACTTAAAAATTTAAAATCT
TATCACCGAAGGACAAACCTCTACAAATAAGTACTTAGCAGGTTCATGTTTAAAAACATGCACAAAGACG
TTACTACAAACACGTACAACAGCAAAATGCTACGAGGAAATGATTCGAGACTAATACAAAGCCACTAATA
TTAAGCAACCCAAGGTAGTTTTTCTCTTAGATTAAAAGATAGTAAAGATAGTTTAATGACCGCATGGCGA
TCAGAGAGTAA
