>Addgene plasmid #12064 | CUC1 pBluescript | addgene partial sequence | sequence record 95085 | M13pUC-Rev 5'-AGCGGATAACAATTTCACACAGG-3'
TTAACCCTCACTAAAGGGAACAAAAGCTGGAGCTCCACCGCGGTGGCGGCCGCTCTAGAACTAGTGGATC
CGGTTTAAATTTGGAAGAAATTTACAAAAGAAAATTTAGTCCGACCCAATTATGACGAATTTTCTCTCGC
CGTATTCTTTTTTTGATCCACTTTTCTAACAAGCTCCGAATGAGAAAATGCCAAAAGAAAAACTGTGGGT
GGGTCCGGAACTTAGCCGTAGACTCGAAAAACGACACCGTAGGGTTCAGGGCGGAGGTCGGCGGAGATGA
TTCTCTCATCCACCACACTACTCTCACTCACACATACGTCACTCGACCTCTGTCGCCACCTGTGTGTAAA
AATCTCTTGATACGCGAGTTTTTTTAACTCTCTCTCTTTTCTCTGTATTAATTCTCTCTTGGTTTTTAAA
ACAACAATCCATAATTATTGATCCTCAGCGTCATTTATGACCTTCTATTTTAATCTTTCTTTCTCCCAAC
AAAATCAGCAGCTGACATTGATCTTTTATTATTGTTTCAATGAATTTTCTTGAATAAACGTGTGTGTTTT
CTCAAAAACAAAAATGAAACTCCTGAGATATTTCTTTCGTCTACTTAATAACATATCGTGTAGGTTTTTA
