>Addgene plasmid #12064 | CUC1 pBluescript | addgene partial sequence | sequence record 95086 | mwCUC1-F 5'-TGCATGAGTATCGCCTTGAC-3'
AAGTATTAAATCTCTATATATCAATCCACTTTTCTCATACATATTATAATCAAAATATGTTTTCTTTTAC
ACTAGGATGAATGGGTTCTCTGTAAAGTTTGTCTGAAAAGCGGCGTAGTTAGTAGAGAGACGAACTTGAT
CTCTTCTTCTTCTTCTTCTGCCGTCACCGGAGAGTTCTCCTCTGCCGGTTCTGCAATTGCTCCGATCATC
AATACCTTTGCGACGGAGCACGTGTCCTGTTTCTCCAATAACTCTGCTGCTCATACCGATGCGAGCTTTC
ATACATTCCTTCCCGCTCCACCGCCGTCACTGCCCCCACGTCAGCCACGTCACGTCGGTGATGGCGTGGC
GTTTGGTCAGTTTCTGGATTTGGGATCATCGGGACAGATTGATTTCGATGCAGCAGCAGCAGCGTTCTTT
CCGAATCTACCTTCTCTGCCTCCCACGGTTCTTCCTCCTCCTCCGTCATTTGCAATGTACGGTGGAGGCT
CCCCCGCCGTGAGTGTGTGGCCGTTTACTCTCTGATCGCCATGCGGTCATTAAACTATCTTTACTATCTT
TTAATCTAAGAGAAAAACTACCTTGGGTTGCTTAATATTAGTGGCTTTGTATTAGTCTCGAATCATTTCC
TCGTAGCATTTTGCTGTTGTACGTGTTTGTAGTAACGTCTTTGTGCATGTTTTTAAACATGAACCTGCTA
AGTACTTATTTGTAGAGGTTTGTCCTTCGGTGATAAGATTTTAAATTTTTAAGTGATGCAGAAGCAACAT
GAAACATTACAATTGTAATATGACAATTTCGAATCG
