[The description below was written by a language model from this plasmid's Addgene catalogue record.]
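Description:
CUC1 pBluescript is a high-copy bacterial cloning plasmid built on the pBluescript II SK+ phagemid backbone (about 3 kb), carrying a genomic fragment of the Arabidopsis thaliana gene CUP-SHAPED COTYLEDON1 (CUC1, At3g15170, also known as ANAC054). It is propagated in E. coli under ampicillin selection. No feature table accompanies the record, but pBluescript II SK+ vectors generally provide a pUC-type origin, an f1 origin for single-stranded DNA production, and a polylinker flanked by T7 and T3 promoters within a lacZα fragment. The listing of T7 as a sequencing primer is consistent with that layout. Although catalogued as "bacterial expression", the record describes a plant genomic clone rather than a cassette designed to produce protein in bacteria.

The insert is a roughly 3.7 kb BamHI–EcoRI fragment subcloned from a bacterial artificial chromosome, with both restriction sites retained so that the fragment can be excised again. It contains the CUC1 genomic sequence together with about 1.4 kb of putative 5′ regulatory sequence and about 0.7 kb of putative 3′ regulatory sequence, so the gene sits in its native regulatory context rather than under a heterologous promoter. No tags or reporters are recorded. CUC1 encodes a NAC-domain transcription factor, and the associated publication concerns microRNA regulation of NAC-domain targets during the formation and separation of embryonic, vegetative and floral organs. The plasmid is therefore best regarded as a wild-type genomic template, suitable for sequencing, mutagenesis or transfer into plant transformation vectors, although the record does not itself specify these downstream uses.
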