Addgene plasmid #12064: CUC1 pBluescript
Depositing lab: David Bartel. Depositing organization: Whitehead Institute for Biomedical Research. Publication: MicroRNA regulation of NAC-domain targets is required for proper formation and separation of adjacent embryonic, vegetative, and floral organs. Mallory AC, Dugas DV, Bartel DP, Bartel B. Curr Biol. 2004 Jun 22. 14(12):1035-46. 10.1016/j.cub.2004.06.022 PubMed 15202996.
Backbone
  Vector backbone: pBluescript II SK+
  Backbone manufacturer: Stratagene
  Backbone size w/o insert (bp): 3000
  Vector type: Bacterial Expression
Growth in bacteria
  Bacterial resistance: Ampicillin, 100 μg/mL
  Growth temperature: 37°C
  Growth strain: DH5alpha
  Copy number: High Copy
Gene/Insert
  Gene/Insert name: CUC1
  Species: A. thaliana (mustard weed)
  Insert size (bp): 3700
  Entrez Gene: CUC1 (a.k.a. AT3G15170, ANAC054, ATNAC1, Arabidopsis NAC domain containing protein 54, CUP-SHAPED COTYLEDON1)
  Cloning method: Restriction Enzyme; 5′ cloning site BamHI (not destroyed); 3′ cloning site EcoRI (not destroyed)
  Sequencing primers: 5′ T7
Terms and licenses: Academic/Nonprofit Terms; Industry Terms: Not Available to Industry
Depositor comments: The genomic sequence of CUC1 (At3g15170), including 1.4 kilobases (kb) and 0.7 kb of putative 5' and 3' regulatory sequences, respectively, was cloned as an 3.7 kb BamH1-EcoR1 fragment into pBluescriptIISK+ (Stratagene) from the bacterial artificial chromosome F4B12. See "sequence" for full insert sequence.
How to cite: CUC1 pBluescript was a gift from David Bartel (Addgene plasmid # 12064 ; http://n2t.net/addgene:12064 ; RRID:Addgene_12064)
